>Addgene plasmid #141815 | TFORF1349 | addgene full sequence | sequence record 404049 | Addgene NGS Result
GGCTCCGGTGCCCGTCAGTGGGCAGAGCGCACATCGCCCACAGTCCCCGAGAAGTTGGGGGGAGGGGTCG
GCAATTGAACCGGTGCCTAGAGAAGGTGGCGCGGGGTAAACTGGGAAAGTGATGTCGTGTACTGGCTCCG
CCTTTTTCCCGAGGGTGGGGGAGAACCGTATATAAGTGCAGTAGTCGCCGTGAACGTTCTTTTTCGCAAC
GGGTTTGCCGCCAGAACACAGGTAAGTGCCGTGTGTGGTTCCCGCGGGCCTGGCCTCTTTACGGGTTATG
GCCCTTGCGTGCCTTGAATTACTTCCACCTGGCTGCAGTACGTGATTCTTGATCCCGAGCTTCGGGTTGG
AAGTGGGTGGGAGAGTTCGAGGCCTTGCGCTTAAGGAGCCCCTTCGCCTCGTGCTTGAGTTGAGGCCTGG
CCTGGGCGCTGGGGCCGCCGCGTGCGAATCTGGTGGCACCTTCGCGCCTGTCTCGCTGCTTTCGATAAGT
CTCTAGCCATTTAAAATTTTTGATGACCTGCTGCGACGCTTTTTTTCTGGCAAGATAGTCTTGTAAATGC
GGGCCAAGATCTGCACACTGGTATTTCGGTTTTTGGGGCCGCGGGCGGCGACGGGGCCCGTGCGTCCCAG
CGCACATGTTCGGCGAGGCGGGGCCTGCGAGCGCGGCCACCGAGAATCGGACGGGGGTAGTCTCAAGCTG
GCCGGCCTGCTCTGGTGCCTGGCCTCGCGCCGCCGTGTATCGCCCCGCCCTGGGCGGCAAGGCTGGCCCG
GTCGGCACCAGTTGCGTGAGCGGAAAGATGGCCGCTTCCCGGCCCTGCTGCAGGGAGCTCAAAATGGAGG
ACGCGGCGCTCGGGAGAGCGGGCGGGTGAGTCACCCACACAAAGGAAAAGGGCCTTTCCGTCCTCAGCCG
TCGCTTCATGTGACTCCACGGAGTACCGGGCGCCGTCCAGGCACCTCGATTAGTTCTCGAGCTTTTGGAG
TACGTCGTCTTTAGGTTGGGGGGAGGGGTTTTATGCGATGGAGTTTCCCCACACTGAGTGGGTGGAGACT
GAAGTTAGGCCAGCTTGGCACTTGATGTAATTCTCCTTGGAATTTGCCCTTTTTGAGTTTGGATCTTGGT
TCATTCTCAAGCCTCAGACAGTGGTTCAAAGTTTTTTTCTTCCATTTCAGGTGTCGTGAGGCTAGCACCG
CCACCATGGCGGACACCGACCTGTTCATGGAATGTGAGGAGGAGGAGTTGGAGCCATGGCAGAAAATCAG
TGATGTCATTGAGGACTCTGTAGTTGAAGATTATAATTCAGTGGATAAAACTACCACAGCTGGCAATCCT
TTGGTCCAGCAAGGTGGACAGCCACTCATCCTGACCCAGAATCCAGCCCCAGGTCTGGGCACAATGGTTA
CTCAACCAGTATTGAGGCCTGTTCAGGTCATGCAGAATGCCAATCATGTGACTAGTTCCCCTGTGGCCTC
ACAACCAATATTTATCACTACGCAGGGATTTCCTGTAAGGAATGTCCGGCCTGTACAAAATGCAATGAAT
CAGGTTGGGATTGTGCTGAACGTACAGCAAGGCCAAACGGTTAGACCAATTACACTAGTTCCAGCCCCAG
GTACCCAGTTTGTTAAGCCGACAGTTGGAGTTCCACAAGTGTTCTCCCAGATGACCCCTGTGAGGCCAGG
CTCCACAATGCCTGTGAGGCCCACCACCAACACCTTCACCACCGTCATCCCGGCCACTCTTACCATTCGA
AGCACCGTCCCACAGTCCCAGTCCCAGCAGACCAAGTCCACTCCCAGCACTTCTACCACTCCCACTGCCA
CACAGCCAACCTCACTGGGGCAACTAGCTGTTCAGTCTCCAGGCCAGTCAAACCAGACCACGAATCCCAA
GCTAGCTCCCTCCTTCCCCTCTCCACCTGCAGTGAGCATTGCCAGCTTTGTCACTGTGAAGCGACCTGGT
GTTACAGGCGAAAATAGCAATGAAGTGGCCAAATTGGTGAATACCCTTAACACCATCCCTTCCCTGGGCC
AGAGTCCTGGGCCAGTGGTGGTGTCCAACAACAGCTCTGCTCATGGCTCTCAAAGAACCAGCGGACCTGA
GTCTTCAATGAAAGTGACCTCTTCCATCCCAGTATTTGACCTCCAGGATGGTGGACGGAAAATATGTCCA
CGATGTAATGCTCAATTTCGTGTTACTGAAGCTTTGAGAGGTCACATGTGTTACTGTTGCCCAGAAATGG
TTGAATACCAGAAGAAAGGAAAGTCCCTGGATTCAGAACCCAGTGTCCCATCAGCAGCAAAGCCCCCATC
CCCTGAGAAAACAGCTCCTGTTGCTTCCACACCCTCTTCTACACCTATTCCTGCTCTGTCACCGCCTACC
AAAGTACCAGAACCAAATGAGAACGTGGGCGATGCCGTCCAGACCAAACTCATTATGCTTGTAGATGACT
TCTACTATGGACGGGATGGTGGCAAAGTAGCCCAGCTCACAAATTTCCCTAAGGTCGCCACATCTTTCCG
ATGCCCACATTGTACCAAAAGGCTAAAAAACAATATTCGATTCATGAACCATATGAAACACCACGTAGAA
CTCGATCAGCAGAACGGTGAGGTAGATGGTCACACTATCTGCCAGCACTGTTACCGCCAGTTTTCCACTC
CCTTCCAGCTTCAGTGCCACTTGGAAAATGTTCATAGTCCCTATGAATCTACTACCAAGTGCAAGATCTG
TGAATGGGCGTTTGAAAGTGAGCCACTATTTCTCCAGCATATGAAGGATACTCATAAGCCTGGAGAGATG
CCTTATGTTTGCCAGGTGTGTCAATATCGCTCCTCACTCTACTCTGAGGTAGATGTCCATTTTCGGATGA
TCCATGAGGATACCCGGCATCTGCTCTGCCCTTATTGCCTGAAGGTCTTCAAAAATGGCAATGCATTCCA
ACAGCATTACATGAGGCACCAGAAGAGAAATGTTTATCACTGCAACAAATGCCGGCTGCAGTTTCTCTTT
GCCAAGGACAAAATTGAACACAAGCTTCAACACCATAAAACCTTCCGTAAACCCAAGCAGCTGGAGGGCT
TGAAACCAGGCACCAAGGTGACAATCCGGGCTTCCCGAGGGCAGCCACGAACTGTTCCTGTATCCTCTAA
TGATACACCTCCCAGCGCCTTGCAGGAGGCAGCACCGCTGACCTCCTCAATGGACCCTCTGCCTGTCTTC
CTTTATCCCCCTGTCCAGCGCAGCATCCAGAAGAGAGCTGTTAGGAAAATGAGTGTCATGGGCCGGCAGA
CATGCCTGGAGTGCAGCTTCGAGATCCCAGACTTCCCTAATCATTTCCCTACTTACGTACACTGCTCTCT
GTGTCGCTATAGCACCTGCTGTTCTCGAGCTTATGCCAACCACATGATCAACAATCATGTTCCACGGAAG
AGCCCCAAGTATTTGGCTTTGTTTAAAAATTCTGTGAGTGGAATCAAGCTGGCCTGCACTTCATGTACCT
TTGTTACCTCTGTGGGCGATGCTATGGCCAAGCATTTGGTATTCAACCCCTCTCACAGATCCAGCAGCAT
CCTGCCACGGGGACTCACTTGGATAGCTCACTCAAGGCATGGCCAGACTCGTGACCGAGTGCATGACCGG
AACGTGAAGAATATGTACCCTCCTCCTTCCTTCCCCACTAACAAAGCTGCCACTGTGAAATCTGCGGGGG
CCACCCCAGCTGAGCCTGAAGAGCTACTAACTCCCTTAGCCCCAGCACTCCCATCACCAGCCTCAACTGC
AACCCCACCACCAACCCCCACTCACCCGCAGGCTTTAGCCCTTCCACCGCTGGCTACAGAGGGAGCCGAA
TGTCTGAATGTTGATGATCAGGATGAAGGGAGCCCAGTCACCCAAGAACCTGAGCTAGCATCAGGTGGTG
GTGGTAGTGGTGGAGTTGGCAAAAAGGAGCAGCTGTCTGTGAAGAAGCTTCGAGTAGTACTGTTTGCTCT
ATGCTGCAATACAGAACAGGCAGCTGAACACTTCCGAAATCCCCAGCGACGTATTCGCCGTTGGCTTCGA
CGTTTCCAGGCCTCCCAGGGGGAGAATCTAGAGGGCAAATATCTGAGCTTTGAGGCAGAAGAGAAACTGG
CTGAGTGGGTGCTAACCCAGCGCGAACAACAGCTACCTGTAAATGAGGAGACCTTGTTCCAGAAGGCCAC
CAAAATAGGACGTTCTTTGGAAGGGGGGTTTAAGATCTCCTATGAGTGGGCTGTGCGTTTCATGCTGCGG
CACCACCTGACTCCCCATGCCCGGCGAGCTGTGGCCCACACCCTACCTAAGGATGTAGCAGAGAATGCAG
GACTCTTCATTGATTTTGTACAACGGCAGATTCACAACCAGGACTTACCCTTGTCTATGATTGTGGCTAT
TGATGAGATCTCTTTGTTCCTGGATACAGAGGTGCTGAGCAGTGATGATCGAAAGGAGAATGCCCTGCAG
ACAGTGGGCACAGGGGAACCTTGGTGTGATGTAGTCCTAGCCATTCTGGCAGATGGCACTGTCCTTCCCA
CCCTGGTTTTCTACAGAGGGCAGATGGATCAGCCTGCTAACATGCCAGACTCCATATTGCTAGAGGCAAA
GGAGAGTGGCTACAGTGATGACGAGATCATGGAGCTGTGGTCAACTCGAGTGTGGCAGAAGCACACAGCT
TGCCAGCGCAGCAAAGGCATGCTTGTGATGGACTGTCATCGCACTCACTTGTCAGAAGAGGTACTGGCTA
TGCTTAGTGCCTCTAGCACTTTGCCTGCAGTGGTCCCAGCAGGCTGTAGCTCCAAAATTCAGCCATTAGA
TGTATGCATCAAAAGAACTGTCAAGAACTTCCTGCATAAAAAATGGAAGGAACAGGCTCGGGAAATGGCA
GATACTGCATGTGATTCTGATGTCCTGCTTCAGCTGGTGCTTGTCTGGCTGGGTGAAGTGCTAGGTGTCA
TTGGGGACTGTCCAGAGCTAGTTCAGCGCTCCTTCCTGGTGGCTAGTGTTCTGCCTGGCCCCGATGGCAA
CATTAACTCACCTACAAGAAATGCTGACATGCAGGAGGAGCTAATTGCCTCCCTAGAGGAGCAACTGAAG
CTGAGTGGGGAACATTCTGAGTCTTCCACTCCACGACCCAGATCATCTCCTGAAGAGACAATTGAGCCTG
AAAGTCTTCACCAGCTCTTTGAGGGTGAAAGTGAGACCGAGTCTTTCTATGGCTTTGAAGAAGCTGACCT
AGATCTGATGGAGATTTAGTAATGAACTAGTCCGTAACTTGAAAGTATTTCGATTTCTTGGCTTTATATA
TCTTGTGGAAAGGACGATTAGCGTTGACATACGTATTCGTAACGCGTTAAGTCGACAATCAACCTCTGGA
TTACAAAATTTGTGAAAGATTGACTGGTATTCTTAACTATGTTGCTCCTTTTACGCTATGTGGATACGCT
GCTTTAATGCCTTTGTATCATGCTATTGCTTCCCGTATGGCTTTCATTTTCTCCTCCTTGTATAAATCCT
GGTTGCTGTCTCTTTATGAGGAGTTGTGGCCCGTTGTCAGGCAACGTGGCGTGGTGTGCACTGTGTTTGC
TGACGCAACCCCCACTGGTTGGGGCATTGCCACCACCTGTCAGCTCCTTTCCGGGACTTTCGCTTTCCCC
CTCCCTATTGCCACGGCGGAACTCATCGCCGCCTGCCTTGCCCGCTGCTGGACAGGGGCTCGGCTGTTGG
GCACTGACAATTCCGTGGTGTTGTCGGGGAAATCATCGTCCTTTCCTTGGCTGCTCGCCTGTGTTGCCAC
CTGGATTCTGCGCGGGACGTCCTTCTGCTACGTCCCTTCGGCCCTCAATCCAGCGGACCTTCCTTCCCGC
GGCCTGCTGCCGGCTCTGCGGCCTCTTCCGCGTCTTCGCCTTCGCCCTCAGACGAGTCGGATCTCCCTTT
GGGCCGCCTCCCCGCGTCGACTTTAAGACCAATGACTTACAAGGCAGCTGTAGATCTTAGCCACTTTTTA
AAAGAAAAGGGGGGACTGGAAGGGCTAATTCACTCCCAACGAAGACAAGATCTGCTTTTTGCTTGTACTG
GGTCTCTCTGGTTAGACCAGATCTGAGCCTGGGAGCTCTCTGGCTAACTAGGGAACCCACTGCTTAAGCC
TCAATAAAGCTTGCCTTGAGTGCTTCAAGTAGTGTGTGCCCGTCTGTTGTGTGACTCTGGTAACTAGAGA
TCCCTCAGACCCTTTTAGTCAGTGTGGAAAATCTCTAGCAGTACGTATAGTAGTTCATGTCATCTTATTA
TTCAGTATTTATAACTTGCAAAGAAATGAATATCAGAGAGTGAGAGGAACTTGTTTATTGCAGCTTATAA
TGGTTACAAATAAAGCAATAGCATCACAAATTTCACAAATAAAGCATTTTTTTCACTGCATTCTAGTTGT
GGTTTGTCCAAACTCATCAATGTATCTTATCATGTCTGGCTCTAGCTATCCCGCCCCTAACTCCGCCCAT
CCCGCCCCTAACTCCGCCCAGTTCCGCCCATTCTCCGCCCCATGGCTGACTAATTTTTTTTATTTATGCA
GAGGCCGAGGCCGCCTCGGCCTCTGAGCTATTCCAGAAGTAGTGAGGAGGCTTTTTTGGAGGCCTAGGGA
CGTACCCAATTCGCCCTATAGTGAGTCGTATTACGCGCGCTCACTGGCCGTCGTTTTACAACGTCGTGAC
TGGGAAAACCCTGGCGTTACCCAACTTAATCGCCTTGCAGCACATCCCCCTTTCGCCAGCTGGCGTAATA
GCGAAGAGGCCCGCACCGATCGCCCTTCCCAACAGTTGCGCAGCCTGAATGGCGAATGGG
[124 nt withheld, positions 6851-6974]
C
[91 nt withheld, positions 6976-7066]
A
[49 nt withheld, positions 7068-7116]
CCTTTGACGTTGGAGTCCACGTTCTTT
[37 nt withheld, positions 7144-7180]
ACCCTATCTCGGTCTATTCTTTTGATTTATAAGGGATTTTGCCGATTTCGGCCTATTGGTTAAAAAATGA
GCTGATTTAACAAAAATTTAACGCGAATTTTAACAAAATATTAACGCTTACAATTTAGGTGGCACTTTTC
GGGGAAATGTGCGCGGAACCCCTATTTGTTTATTTTTCTAAATACATTCAAATATGTATCCGCTCATGAG
ACAATAACCCTGATAAATGCTTCAATAATATTGAAAAAGGAAGAGTATGAGTATTCAACATTTCCGTGTC
GCCCTTATTCCCTTTTTTGCGGCATTTTGCCTTCCTGTTTTTGCTCACCCAGAAACGCTGGTGAAAGTAA
AAGATGCTGAAGATCAGTTGGGTGCACGAGTGGGTTACATCGAACTGGATCTCAACAGCGGTAAGATCCT
TGAGAGTTTTCGCCCCGAAGAACGTTTTCCAATGATGAGCACTTTTAAAGTTCTGCTATGTGGCGCGGTA
TTATCCCGTATTGACGCCGGGCAAGAGCAACTCGGTCGCCGCATACACTATTCTCAGAATGACTTGGTTG
AGTACTCACCAGTCACAGAAAAGCATCTTACGGATGGCATGACAGTAAGAGAATTATGCAGTGCTGCCAT
AACCATGAGTGATAACACTGCGGCCAACTTACTTCTGACAACGATCGGAGGACCGAAGGAGCTAACCGCT
TTTTTGCACAACATGGGGGATCATGTAACTCGCCTTGATCGTTGGGAACCGGAGCTGAATGAAGCCATAC
CAAACGACGAGCGTGACACCACGATGCCTGTAGCAATGGCAACAACGTTGCGCAAACTATTAACTGGCGA
ACTACTTACTCTAGCTTCCCGGCAACAATTAATAGACTGGATGGAGGCGGATAAAGTTGCAGGACCACTT
CTGCGCTCGGCCCTTCCGGCTGGCTGGTTTATTGCTGATAAATCTGGAGCCGGTGAGCGTGGGTCTCGCG
GTATCATTGCAGCACTGGGGCCAGATGGTAAGCCCTCCCGTATCGTAGTTATCTACACGACGGGGAGTCA
GGCAACTATGGATGAACGAAATAGACAGATCGCTGAGATAGGTGCCTCACTGATTAAGCATTGGTAACTG
TCAGACCAAGTTTACTCATATATACTTTAGATTGATTTAAAACTTCATTTTTAATTTAAAAGGATCTAGG
TGAAGATCCTTTTTGATAATCTCATGACCAAAATCCCTTAACGTGAGTTTTCGTTCCACTGAGCGTCAGA
CCCCGTAGAAAAGATCAAAGGATCTTCTTGAGATCCTTTTTTTCTGCGCGTAATCTGCTGCTTGCAAACA
AAAAAACCACCGCTACCAGCGGTGGTTTGTTTGCCGGATCAAGAGCTACCAACTCTTTTTCCGAAGGTAA
CTGGCTTCAGCAGAGCGCAGATACCAAATACTGTTCTTCTAGTGTAGCCGTAGTTAGGCCACCACTTCAA
GAACTCTGTAGCACCGCCTACATACCTCGCTCTGCTAATCCTGTTACCAGTGGCTGCTGCCAGTGGCGAT
AAGTCGTGTCTTACCGGGTTGGACTCAAGACGATAGTTACCGGATAAGGCGCAGCGGTCGGGCTGAACGG
GGGGTTCGTGCACACAGCCCAGCTTGGAGCGAACGACCTACACCGAACTGAGATACCTACAGCGTGAGCT
ATGAGAAAGCGCCACGCTTCCCGAAGGGAGAAAGGCGGACAGGTATCCGGTAAGCGGCAGGGTCGGAACA
GGAGAGCGCACGAGGGAGCTTCCAGGGGGAAACGCCTGGTATCTTTATAGTCCTGTCGGGTTTCGCCACC
TCTGACTTGAGCGTCGATTTTTGTGATGCTCGTCAGGGGGGCGGAGCCTATGGAAAAACGCCAGCAACGC
GGCCTTTTTACGGTTCCTGGCCTTTTGCTGGCCTTTTGCTCACATGTTCTTTCCTGCGTTATCCCCTGAT
TCTGTGGATAACCGTATTACCGCCTTTGAGTGAGCTGATACCGCTCGCCGCAGCCGAACGACCGAGCGCA
GCGAGTCAGTGAGCGAGGAAGCGGAAGAGCGCCCAATACGCAAACCGCCTCTCCCCGCGCGTTGGCCGAT
TCATTAATGCAGCTGGCACGACAGGTTTCCCGACTGGAAAGCGGGCAGTGAGCGCAACGCAATTAATGTG
AGTTAGCTCACTCATTAGGCACCCCAGGCTTTACACTTTATGCTTCCGGCTCGTATGTTGTGTGGAATTG
TGAGCGGATAACAATTTCACACAGGAAACAGCTATGACCATGATTACGCCAAGCGCGCAATTAACCCTCA
CTAAAGGGAACAAAAGCTGGAGCTGCAAGCTTAATGTAGTCTTATGCAATACTCTTGTAGTCTTGCAACA
TGGTAACGATGAGTTAGCAACATGCCTTACAAGGAGAGAAAAAGCACCGTGCATGCCGATTGGTGGAAGT
AAGGTGGTACGATCGTGCCTTATTAGGAAGGCAACAGACGGGTCTGACATGGATTGGACGAACCACTGAA
TTGCCGCATTGCAGAGATATTGTATTTAAGTGCCTAGCTCGATACATAAACGGGTCTCTCTGGTTAGACC
AGATCTGAGCCTGGGAGCTCTCTGGCTAACTAGGGAACCCACTGCTTAAGCCTCAATAAAGCTTGCCTTG
AGTGCTTCAAGTAGTGTGTGCCCGTCTGTTGTGTGACTCTGGTAACTAGAGATCCCTCAGACCCTTTTAG
TCAGTGTGGAAAATCTCTAGCAGTGGCGCCCGAACAGGGACTTGAAAGCGAAAGGGAAACCAGAGGAGCT
CTCTCGACGCAGGACTCGGCTTGCTGAAGCGCGCACGGCAAGAGGCGAGGGGCGGCGACTGGTGAGTACG
CCAAAAATTTTGACTAGCGGAGGCTAGAAGGAGAGAGATGGGTGCGAGAGCGTCAGTATTAAGCGGGGGA
GAATTAGATCGCGATGGGAAAAAATTCGGTTAAGGCCAGGGGGAAAGAAAAAATATAAATTAAAACATAT
AGTATGGGCAAGCAGGGAGCTAGAACGATTCGCAGTTAATCCTGGCCTGTTAGAAACATCAGAAGGCTGT
AGACAAATACTGGGACAGCTACAACCATCCCTTCAGACAGGATCAGAAGAACTTAGATCATTATATAATA
CAGTAGCAACCCTCTATTGTGTGCATCAAAGGATAGAGATAAAAGACACCAAGGAAGCTTTAGACAAGAT
AGAGGAAGAGCAAAACAAAAGTAAGACCACCGCACAGCAAGCGGCCGCTGATCTTCAGACCTGGAGGAGG
AGATATGAGGGACAATTGGAGAAGTGAATTATATAAATATAAAGTAGTAAAAATTGAACCATTAGGAGTA
GCACCCACCAAGGCAAAGAGAAGAGTGGTGCAGAGAGAAAAAAGAGCAGTGGGAATAGGAGCTTTGTTCC
TTGGGTTCTTGGGAGCAGCAGGAAGCACTATGGGCGCAGCGTCAATGACGCTGACGGTACAGGCCAGACA
ATTATTGTCTGGTATAGTGCAGCAGCAGAACAATTTGCTGAGGGCTATTGAGGCGCAACAGCATCTGTTG
CAACTCACAGTCTGGGGCATCAAGCAGCTCCAGGCAAGAATCCTGGCTGTGGAAAGATACCTAAAGGATC
AACAGCTCCTGGGGATTTGGGGTTGCTCTGGAAAACTCATTTGCACCACTGCTGTGCCTTGGAATGCTAG
TTGGAGTAATAAATCTCTGGAACAGATTTGGAATCACACGACCTGGATGGAGTGGGACAGAGAAATTAAC
AATTACACAAGCTTAATACACTCCTTAATTGAAGAATCGCAAAACCAGCAAGAAAAGAATGAACAAGAAT
TATTGGAATTAGATAAATGGGCAAGTTTGTGGAATTGGTTTAACATAACAAATTGGCTGTGGTATATAAA
ATTATTCATAATGATAGTAGGAGGCTTGGTAGGTTTAAGAATAGTTTTTGCTGTACTTTCTATAGTGAAT
AGAGTTAGGCAGGGATATTCACCATTATCGTTTCAGACCCACCTCCCAACCCCGAGGGGACCCATGCATT
GCATCTCAATTAGTCAGCAACCAGGTGTGGAAAGTCCCCAGGCTCCCCAGCAGGCAGAAGTATGCAAAGC
ATGCGTCTCAATTAGTCAGCAACCATAGTCCCGCCCCTAACTCCGCCCATCCCGCCCCTAACTCCGCCCA
GTTCCGCCCATTCTCCGCCCCATGGCTGACTAATTTTTTTTATTTATGCAGAGGCCGAGGCCGCCTCGGC
CTCTGAGCTATTCCAGAAGTAGTGAGGAGGCTTTTTTGGAGGCCTAGGCTTTTGCAAAAAGCTTTCTAGA
GGTACCACCGGAGCTTACCATGACCGAGTACAAGCCCACGGTGCGCCTCGCCACCCGCGACGACGTCCCC
AGGGCCGTACGCACCCTCGCCGCCGCGTTCGCCGACTACCCCGCCACGCGCCACACCGTCGATCCGGACC
GCCACATCGAGCGGGTCACCGAGCTGCAAGAACTCTTCCTCACGCGCGTCGGGCTCGACATCGGCAAGGT
GTGGGTCGCGGACGACGGCGCCGCCGTGGCGGTCTGGACCACGCCGGAGAGCGTCGAAGCGGGGGCGGTG
TTCGCCGAGATCGGCCCGCGCATGGCCGAGTTGAGCGGTTCCCGGCTGGCCGCGCAGCAACAGATGGAAG
GCCTCCTGGCGCCGCACCGGCCCAAGGAGCCCGCGTGGTTCCTGGCCACCGTCGGCGTCTCGCCCGACCA
CCAGGGCAAGGGTCTGGGCAGCGCCGTCGTGCTCCCCGGAGTGGAGGCGGCCGAGCGCGCCGGGGTGCCC
GCCTTCCTGGAGACCTCCGCGCCCCGCAACCTCCCCTTCTACGAGCGGCTCGGCTTCACCGTCACCGCCG
ACGTCGAGGTGCCCGAAGGACCGCGCACCTGGTGCATGACCCGCAAGCCCGGTGCCAGTTAACGAATTCT
AGATCTTGAGACAAATGGCAGTATTCATCCACAATTTTAAAAGAAAAGGGGGGATTGGGGGGTACAGTGC
AGGGGAAAGAATAGTAGACATAATAGCAACAGACATACAAACTAAAGAATTACAAAAACAAATTACAAAA
ATTCAAAATTTTCGGGTTTATTACAGGGACAGCAGAGATCCACTTTGGCGCCGGCTCGAGGCCTGCAGGT
GCAAAGATGGATAAAGTTTTAAACAGAGAGGAATCTTTGCAGCTAATGGACCTTCTAGGTCTTGAAAGGA
GTGGGAATT
Features (pLannotate 1.2.2; 31 found; start..end, strand, type, name):
      1..1179    +  promoter       EF-1α promoter: strong constitutive promoter for human elongation factor EF-1α
   1196..5266    +  CDS            POGZ: POGZ_HUMAN - Also known as KIAA0461, SUHW5, ZNF280E, ZNF635. Experimental evidence at protein level: Swiss-Prot protein existence level 1. Plays a role in mitotic cell cycle progression and is involved in kinetochore assembly and mitotic sister chromatid cohesion. Probably through its association with CBX5 plays a role in mitotic chromosome segregation by regulating aurora kinase B/AURKB activation and AURKB and CBX5 dissociation from chromosome arms. From Homo sapiens (Human).
   5282..5335    +  promoter       U6 promoter (fragment): RNA polymerase III promoter for human U6 snRNA
   5377..5965    +  misc_feature   WPRE: woodchuck hepatitis virus posttranscriptional regulatory element
   6016..6035    +  misc_feature   cPPT/CTS (fragment): central polypurine tract and central termination sequence of HIV-1
   6037..6270    +  LTR            3' LTR (ΔU3): self-inactivating 3' long terminal repeat (LTR) from HIV-1
   6348..6469    +  polyA_signal   SV40 poly(A) signal: SV40 polyadenylation signal
   6509..6644    +  rep_origin     SV40 ori: SV40 origin of replication
   6665..6683    -  promoter       T7 promoter: promoter for bacteriophage T7 RNA polymerase
   6691..6846    +  CDS            lacZα (fragment): LacZα fragment of β-galactosidase; lacZ fragment
   6851..7279    +  rep_origin     f1 ori (sequence partly withheld): f1 bacteriophage origin of replication; arrow indicates direction of (+) strand synthesis
   7332..7436    +  promoter       AmpR promoter: bla
   7437..8297    +  CDS            AmpR: β-lactamase; bla; confers resistance to ampicillin, carbenicillin, and related antibiotics
   8468..9056    +  rep_origin     ori: high-copy-number ColE1/pMB1/pBR322/pUC origin of replication
   9239..9331    +  CDS            lacI (fragment): lac repressor; lacI; The lac repressor binds to the lac operator to inhibit transcription in E. coli. This inhibition can be relieved by adding lactose or isopropyl-β-D-thiogalactopyranoside (IPTG).
   9344..9365    +  protein_bind   CAP binding site: CAP binding activates transcription in the presence of cAMP. E. coli catabolite activator protein
   9380..9410    +  promoter       lac promoter: promoter for the E. coli lac operon
   9414..9436    +  protein_bind   lac operator (fragment): The lac repressor binds to the lac operator to inhibit transcription in E. coli. This inhibition can be relieved by adding lactose or isopropyl-β-D-thiogalactopyranoside (IPTG). lac repressor encoded by lacI
   9479..9497    +  promoter       T3 promoter: promoter for bacteriophage T3 RNA polymerase
   9525..9751    +  promoter       RSV promoter: Rous sarcoma virus enhancer/promoter
   9752..9932    +  LTR            5' LTR (truncated): truncated 5' long terminal repeat (LTR) from HIV-1
   9979..10104   +  misc_feature   HIV-1 Ψ: packaging signal of human immunodeficiency virus type 1
  10088..10451   +  CDS            HIV-1 gag (fragment): gag protein from human immunodeficiency virus 1; gag
  10597..10830   +  misc_feature   RRE: The Rev response element (RRE) of HIV-1 allows for Rev-dependent mRNA export from the nucleus to the cytoplasm.
  11207..11233   +  CDS            Rev (fragment): human immunodeficiency virus 1 (HIV-1) Rev protein; rev; enhances nuclear export of unspliced and incompletely spliced viral mRNAs
  11240..11263   +  promoter       SV40 promoter (fragment): SV40 early promoter
  11264..11335   +  promoter       SV40 promoter (fragment): SV40 enhancer and early promoter
  11359..11494   +  rep_origin     SV40 ori: SV40 origin of replication
  11540..12136   +  CDS            PuroR (fragment): puromycin N-acetyltransferase; pac from Streptomyces; confers resistance to puromycin
  12185..12302   +  misc_feature   cPPT/CTS: central polypurine tract and central termination sequence of HIV-1
  12367..12433   +  CDS            small t antigen (fragment): SV40 (simian virus 40) small t antigen
