[The description below was written by a language model from this plasmid's Addgene catalogue record and pLannotate feature annotations shown in this document.]
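Description:
TFORF1349 is a lentiviral mammalian expression plasmid built on the pLX_TRC317 backbone and carrying the human transcription factor ORF POGZ, one member of a barcoded transcription factor overexpression collection. In bacteria it is maintained through a high-copy ColE1/pUC-type origin with ampicillin resistance (AmpR), and an f1 origin is also present. The record notes that the plasmid can be prone to recombination and that the ORF portion was made by gene synthesis.

The sequenced record is 12,439 nt. The transfer cassette is a third-generation, self-inactivating design. An RSV promoter fused to a truncated HIV-1 5' LTR drives production of the genomic RNA in packaging cells. It is followed by the Ψ packaging signal with a gag fragment, the RRE for Rev-dependent nuclear export, and a cPPT/CTS that aids nuclear import of the provirus. A ΔU3 3' LTR closes the cassette and inactivates LTR promoter activity after integration. Inside the provirus, an SV40 early promoter/origin region drives puromycin N-acetyltransferase for selection of transduced cells. The strong constitutive EF-1α promoter separately drives the POGZ coding sequence, with a WPRE downstream to enhance transcript stability and expression. Between the ORF and the WPRE lies a short stretch that the software annotates as a U6 promoter fragment. The 24-bp barcode described in the catalogue entry is not annotated in the feature table, so its exact position is not stated.

The construct is intended for stable overexpression of POGZ in mammalian cells. In pooled screens, the unique barcode identifies which transcription factor each cell received, as in directed differentiation studies.
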