Addgene plasmid #141815: TFORF1349
Purpose: Lentiviral vector for overexpressing transcription factor ORFs with unique 24-bp barcodes. Barcodes facilitate identification of transcription factors in pooled screens.
Depositing lab: Feng Zhang. Depositing organization: Broad Institute. Publication: A transcription factor atlas of directed differentiation. Joung J, Ma S, Tay T, Geiger-Schuller KR, Kirchgatterer PC, Verdine VK, Guo B, Arias-Garcia MA, Allen WE, Singh A, Kuksenko O, Abudayyeh OO, Gootenberg JS, Fu Z, Macrae RK, Buenrostro JD, Regev A, Zhang F. Cell. 2023 Jan 5;186(1):209-229.e26. doi: 10.1016/j.cell.2022.11.026. PubMed 36608654.
Backbone
  Vector backbone: pLX_TRC317
  Backbone manufacturer: Broad Institute Genetic Perturbation Platform
  Backbone size w/o insert (bp): 8264
  Vector type: Mammalian Expression, Lentiviral
  Selectable markers: Puromycin
Growth in bacteria
  Bacterial resistance: Ampicillin, 100 μg/mL
  Growth temperature: 37°C
  Growth strain: NEB Stable
  Copy number: High Copy
Gene/Insert
  Gene/Insert name: POGZ
  Species: H. sapiens (human)
  Insert size (bp): 4175
  Entrez Gene: POGZ (a.k.a. MRD37, WHSUS, ZNF280E, ZNF635, ZNF635m)
  Promoter: EF1a
  Cloning method: Unknown
  Sequencing primers: 5′ GGGTGGAGACTGAAGTTAGGCCAG; 3′ CACATAGCGTAAAAGGAGCAACATAG
Terms and licenses: Academic/Nonprofit Terms; Industry Terms: Not Available to Industry
Depositor comments: NM_207171,XM_017000749,XM_005245006,XM_017000748,XM_005245005,ENST00000392723 . The transcription factor ORF portion of this plasmid was synthesized by Genewiz. Please test multiple small colonies in case of plasmid recombination. To make this collection available in a timely manner, a portion of this collection was not fully sequenced by Addgene. If an Addgene verified full plasmid sequence is not available, please contact us prior to placing an order to request the full sequence.
How to cite: TFORF1349 was a gift from Feng Zhang (Addgene plasmid # 141815 ; http://n2t.net/addgene:141815 ; RRID:Addgene_141815)
