>Addgene plasmid #141815 | TFORF1349 | depositor partial sequence | sequence record 277582 | Insert
ACCGCCACCATGGCGGACACCGACCTGTTCATGGAATGTGAGGAGGAGGAGTTGGAGCCATGGCAGAAAA
TCAGTGATGTCATTGAGGACTCTGTAGTTGAAGATTATAATTCAGTGGATAAAACTACCACAGCTGGCAA
TCCTTTGGTCCAGCAAGGTGGACAGCCACTCATCCTGACCCAGAATCCAGCCCCAGGTCTGGGCACAATG
GTTACTCAACCAGTATTGAGGCCTGTTCAGGTCATGCAGAATGCCAATCATGTGACTAGTTCCCCTGTGG
CCTCACAACCAATATTTATCACTACGCAGGGATTTCCTGTAAGGAATGTCCGGCCTGTACAAAATGCAAT
GAATCAGGTTGGGATTGTGCTGAACGTACAGCAAGGCCAAACGGTTAGACCAATTACACTAGTTCCAGCC
CCAGGTACCCAGTTTGTTAAGCCGACAGTTGGAGTTCCACAAGTGTTCTCCCAGATGACCCCTGTGAGGC
CAGGCTCCACAATGCCTGTGAGGCCCACCACCAACACCTTCACCACCGTCATCCCGGCCACTCTTACCAT
TCGAAGCACCGTCCCACAGTCCCAGTCCCAGCAGACCAAGTCCACTCCCAGCACTTCTACCACTCCCACT
GCCACACAGCCAACCTCACTGGGGCAACTAGCTGTTCAGTCTCCAGGCCAGTCAAACCAGACCACGAATC
CCAAGCTAGCTCCCTCCTTCCCCTCTCCACCTGCAGTGAGCATTGCCAGCTTTGTCACTGTGAAGCGACC
TGGTGTTACAGGCGAAAATAGCAATGAAGTGGCCAAATTGGTGAATACCCTTAACACCATCCCTTCCCTG
GGCCAGAGTCCTGGGCCAGTGGTGGTGTCCAACAACAGCTCTGCTCATGGCTCTCAAAGAACCAGCGGAC
CTGAGTCTTCAATGAAAGTGACCTCTTCCATCCCAGTATTTGACCTCCAGGATGGTGGACGGAAAATATG
TCCACGATGTAATGCTCAATTTCGTGTTACTGAAGCTTTGAGAGGTCACATGTGTTACTGTTGCCCAGAA
ATGGTTGAATACCAGAAGAAAGGAAAGTCCCTGGATTCAGAACCCAGTGTCCCATCAGCAGCAAAGCCCC
CATCCCCTGAGAAAACAGCTCCTGTTGCTTCCACACCCTCTTCTACACCTATTCCTGCTCTGTCACCGCC
TACCAAAGTACCAGAACCAAATGAGAACGTGGGCGATGCCGTCCAGACCAAACTCATTATGCTTGTAGAT
GACTTCTACTATGGACGGGATGGTGGCAAAGTAGCCCAGCTCACAAATTTCCCTAAGGTCGCCACATCTT
TCCGATGCCCACATTGTACCAAAAGGCTAAAAAACAATATTCGATTCATGAACCATATGAAACACCACGT
AGAACTCGATCAGCAGAACGGTGAGGTAGATGGTCACACTATCTGCCAGCACTGTTACCGCCAGTTTTCC
ACTCCCTTCCAGCTTCAGTGCCACTTGGAAAATGTTCATAGTCCCTATGAATCTACTACCAAGTGCAAGA
TCTGTGAATGGGCGTTTGAAAGTGAGCCACTATTTCTCCAGCATATGAAGGATACTCATAAGCCTGGAGA
GATGCCTTATGTTTGCCAGGTGTGTCAATATCGCTCCTCACTCTACTCTGAGGTAGATGTCCATTTTCGG
ATGATCCATGAGGATACCCGGCATCTGCTCTGCCCTTATTGCCTGAAGGTCTTCAAAAATGGCAATGCAT
TCCAACAGCATTACATGAGGCACCAGAAGAGAAATGTTTATCACTGCAACAAATGCCGGCTGCAGTTTCT
CTTTGCCAAGGACAAAATTGAACACAAGCTTCAACACCATAAAACCTTCCGTAAACCCAAGCAGCTGGAG
GGCTTGAAACCAGGCACCAAGGTGACAATCCGGGCTTCCCGAGGGCAGCCACGAACTGTTCCTGTATCCT
CTAATGATACACCTCCCAGCGCCTTGCAGGAGGCAGCACCGCTGACCTCCTCAATGGACCCTCTGCCTGT
CTTCCTTTATCCCCCTGTCCAGCGCAGCATCCAGAAGAGAGCTGTTAGGAAAATGAGTGTCATGGGCCGG
CAGACATGCCTGGAGTGCAGCTTCGAGATCCCAGACTTCCCTAATCATTTCCCTACTTACGTACACTGCT
CTCTGTGTCGCTATAGCACCTGCTGTTCTCGAGCTTATGCCAACCACATGATCAACAATCATGTTCCACG
GAAGAGCCCCAAGTATTTGGCTTTGTTTAAAAATTCTGTGAGTGGAATCAAGCTGGCCTGCACTTCATGT
ACCTTTGTTACCTCTGTGGGCGATGCTATGGCCAAGCATTTGGTATTCAACCCCTCTCACAGATCCAGCA
GCATCCTGCCACGGGGACTCACTTGGATAGCTCACTCAAGGCATGGCCAGACTCGTGACCGAGTGCATGA
CCGGAACGTGAAGAATATGTACCCTCCTCCTTCCTTCCCCACTAACAAAGCTGCCACTGTGAAATCTGCG
GGGGCCACCCCAGCTGAGCCTGAAGAGCTACTAACTCCCTTAGCCCCAGCACTCCCATCACCAGCCTCAA
CTGCAACCCCACCACCAACCCCCACTCACCCGCAGGCTTTAGCCCTTCCACCGCTGGCTACAGAGGGAGC
CGAATGTCTGAATGTTGATGATCAGGATGAAGGGAGCCCAGTCACCCAAGAACCTGAGCTAGCATCAGGT
GGTGGTGGTAGTGGTGGAGTTGGCAAAAAGGAGCAGCTGTCTGTGAAGAAGCTTCGAGTAGTACTGTTTG
CTCTATGCTGCAATACAGAACAGGCAGCTGAACACTTCCGAAATCCCCAGCGACGTATTCGCCGTTGGCT
TCGACGTTTCCAGGCCTCCCAGGGGGAGAATCTAGAGGGCAAATATCTGAGCTTTGAGGCAGAAGAGAAA
CTGGCTGAGTGGGTGCTAACCCAGCGCGAACAACAGCTACCTGTAAATGAGGAGACCTTGTTCCAGAAGG
CCACCAAAATAGGACGTTCTTTGGAAGGGGGGTTTAAGATCTCCTATGAGTGGGCTGTGCGTTTCATGCT
GCGGCACCACCTGACTCCCCATGCCCGGCGAGCTGTGGCCCACACCCTACCTAAGGATGTAGCAGAGAAT
GCAGGACTCTTCATTGATTTTGTACAACGGCAGATTCACAACCAGGACTTACCCTTGTCTATGATTGTGG
CTATTGATGAGATCTCTTTGTTCCTGGATACAGAGGTGCTGAGCAGTGATGATCGAAAGGAGAATGCCCT
GCAGACAGTGGGCACAGGGGAACCTTGGTGTGATGTAGTCCTAGCCATTCTGGCAGATGGCACTGTCCTT
CCCACCCTGGTTTTCTACAGAGGGCAGATGGATCAGCCTGCTAACATGCCAGACTCCATATTGCTAGAGG
CAAAGGAGAGTGGCTACAGTGATGACGAGATCATGGAGCTGTGGTCAACTCGAGTGTGGCAGAAGCACAC
AGCTTGCCAGCGCAGCAAAGGCATGCTTGTGATGGACTGTCATCGCACTCACTTGTCAGAAGAGGTACTG
GCTATGCTTAGTGCCTCTAGCACTTTGCCTGCAGTGGTCCCAGCAGGCTGTAGCTCCAAAATTCAGCCAT
TAGATGTATGCATCAAAAGAACTGTCAAGAACTTCCTGCATAAAAAATGGAAGGAACAGGCTCGGGAAAT
GGCAGATACTGCATGTGATTCTGATGTCCTGCTTCAGCTGGTGCTTGTCTGGCTGGGTGAAGTGCTAGGT
GTCATTGGGGACTGTCCAGAGCTAGTTCAGCGCTCCTTCCTGGTGGCTAGTGTTCTGCCTGGCCCCGATG
GCAACATTAACTCACCTACAAGAAATGCTGACATGCAGGAGGAGCTAATTGCCTCCCTAGAGGAGCAACT
GAAGCTGAGTGGGGAACATTCTGAGTCTTCCACTCCACGACCCAGATCATCTCCTGAAGAGACAATTGAG
CCTGAAAGTCTTCACCAGCTCTTTGAGGGTGAAAGTGAGACCGAGTCTTTCTATGGCTTTGAAGAAGCTG
ACCTAGATCTGATGGAGATTTAGTAATGAACTAGTCCGTAACTTGAAAGTATTTCGATTTCTTGGCTTTA
TATATCTTGTGGAAAGGACGATTAGCGTTGACATACGTATTCGTA
