>Addgene plasmid #141815 | TFORF1349 | depositor partial sequence | sequence record 277583 | Barcode
TTAGCGTTGACATACGTATTCGTA
